Addgene plasmid #239738: pKG2900_pGEEC551_pShip-CAG-tagBFP-bGH
Purpose: Plasmid expressing tagBFP with the CAG promoter
Depositing lab: Kate Galloway. Depositing organization: Massachusetts Institute of Technology. Publication: High-resolution profiling reveals coupled transcriptional and translational regulation of transgenes. Peterman EL, Ploessl DS, Love KS, Sanabria V, Daniels RF, Johnstone CP, Godavarti DR, Kabaria SR, Oakes CG, Pai AA, Galloway KE. Nucleic Acids Research, Volume 53, Issue 11, 24 June 2025, gkaf528 10.1093/nar/gkaf528 PubMed 39651241.
Backbone
  Vector backbone: pShip
  Vector type: Synthetic Biology
Growth in bacteria
  Bacterial resistance: Kanamycin, 50 μg/mL
  Growth temperature: 30°C
  Growth strain: NEB Stable
  Copy number: High Copy
Gene/Insert
  Gene/Insert name: tagBFP
  Species: Entacmaea quadricolor
  Cloning method: Golden Gate
Terms and licenses: Academic/Nonprofit Terms; Industry Terms: Not Available to Industry
Depositor comments: Please visit https://doi.org/10.1101/2024.11.26.625483 for bioRxiv preprint.
How to cite: pKG2900_pGEEC551_pShip-CAG-tagBFP-bGH was a gift from Kate Galloway (Addgene plasmid # 239738 ; http://n2t.net/addgene:239738 ; RRID:Addgene_239738)
