[The description below was written by a language model from this plasmid's Addgene catalogue record and pLannotate feature annotations shown in this document.]
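Description:
pKG2900_pGEEC551_pShip-CAG-tagBFP-bGH is a compact (about 4.7 kb) synthetic-biology plasmid that carries a single mammalian transcription unit expressing the blue fluorescent protein TagBFP. It is built on the pShip backbone and was assembled by Golden Gate cloning. In bacteria it is maintained through a high-copy ColE1/pUC-type origin of replication and selected with kanamycin through an aph(3')-Ia aminoglycoside phosphotransferase gene. Two E. coli rrnB terminators (T1 and T2) lie between the origin and the start of the expression cassette, where they probably insulate the insert from transcription originating in the backbone. The feature table shows no viral packaging elements, recombinase sites or dedicated mammalian selection cassette, so the plasmid appears suited to direct delivery by transfection rather than to viral delivery.

Expression is driven by the CAG promoter. The annotation resolves it into its usual parts: the human cytomegalovirus immediate-early enhancer, the chicken β-actin promoter (detected as two fragments), and a chimeric chicken β-actin/rabbit β-globin intron. Together these parts give strong constitutive transcription in many mammalian cell types. Downstream lies the coding sequence for TagBFP, a monomeric, rapidly maturing blue fluorescent protein derived from the sea anemone Entacmaea quadricolor. The bovine growth hormone polyadenylation signal then terminates the transcript. No tags or fusion partners are annotated on the reporter.

The stated purpose is simply to express TagBFP from the CAG promoter. The associated study profiles how transgenes are regulated at the transcriptional and translational levels, which suggests that the plasmid serves as a defined promoter–reporter–polyA unit for comparing expression or as a fluorescent marker.
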