Features (pLannotate 1.2.2; 10 found; start..end, strand, type, name):
    122..931     +  CDS            KanR: aminoglycoside phosphotransferase; aph(3')-Ia; confers resistance to kanamycin in bacteria or G418 (Geneticin®) in eukaryotes
   1021..1609    +  rep_origin     ori: high-copy-number ColE1/pMB1/pBR322/pUC origin of replication
   1777..1820    -  terminator     rrnB T1 terminator: Escherichia coli rrnB; transcription terminator T1 from the E. coli rrnB gene
   1952..1979    +  terminator     rrnB T2 terminator: transcription terminator T2 from the E. coli rrnB gene
   2109..2412    +  enhancer       CMV enhancer: human cytomegalovirus immediate early enhancer
   2414..2535    +  promoter       chicken β-actin promoter (fragment): contains a 21-bp deletion relative to the standard chicken β-actin promoter
   2573..2729    +  promoter       chicken β-actin promoter (fragment): contains a 21-bp deletion relative to the standard chicken β-actin promoter
   2730..3746    +  intron         chimeric intron: chimera between introns from chicken β-actin and rabbit β-globin
   3806..4504    +  CDS            TagBFP: TagBFP is a basic (constitutively fluorescent) blue fluorescent protein published in 2008, derived from Entacmaea quadricolor. It is reported to be a very rapidly-maturing monomer with very low acid sensitivity.
   4519..4743    +  polyA_signal   bGH poly(A) signal: bovine growth hormone polyadenylation signal
>Addgene plasmid #239738 | pKG2900_pGEEC551_pShip-CAG-tagBFP-bGH | addgene full sequence | sequence record 476987 | Addgene NGS Result
CGCTCGCTGACTGCAGGTGCCCGTGTCTCAAAATCTCTGATGTTACATTGCACAAGATAAAAATATATCA
TCATGAACAATAAAACTGTCTGCTTACATAAACAGTAATACAAGGGGTGTTATGAGCCATATTCAACGGG
AAACGTCGAGGCCGCGATTAAATTCCAACATGGATGCTGATTTATATGGGTATAAATGGGCTCGCGATAA
TGTCGGGCAATCAGGTGCGACAATCTATCGCTTGTATGGGAAGCCCGATGCGCCAGAGTTGTTTCTGAAA
CATGGCAAAGGTAGCGTTGCCAATGATGTTACAGATGAGATGGTCAGACTAAACTGGCTGACGGAATTTA
TGCCTCTTCCGACCATCAAGCATTTTATCCGTACTCCTGGTGATGCATGGTTACTCACCACTGCGATCCC
CGGAAAAACAGCATTCCAGGTATTAGAAGAATATCCTGATTCAGGTGAAAATATTGTTGATGCGCTGGCA
GTGTTCCTGCGCCGGTTGCATTCGATTCCTGTTTGTAATTGTCCTTTTAACAGCGATCGCGTATTTCGTC
TAGCTCAGGCGCAATCACGAATGAATAACGGTTTGGTTGATGCGAGTGATTTTGATGACGAGCGTAATGG
CTGGCCTGTTGAACAAGTCTGGAAAGAAATGCATAAACTTTTGCCATTCTCACCGGATTCAGTCGTCACT
CATGGTGATTTCTCACTTGATAACCTTATTTTTGACGAGGGGAAATTAATAGGTTGTATTGATGTTGGAC
GAGTCGGAATCGCAGACCGATACCAGGATCTTGCCATCCTATGGAACTGCCTCGGTGAGTTTTCTCCTTC
ATTACAGAAACGGCTTTTTCAAAAATATGGTATTGATAATCCTGATATGAATAAATTGCAGTTTCATTTG
ATGCTCGATGAGTTTTTCTAATCAGAATTGGTTAATTGGTTGTAACATTATTCAGATTGGGCCCCGTTCC
ACTGAGCGTCAGACCCCGTAGAAAAGATCAAAGGATCTTCTTGAGATCCTTTTTTTCTGCGCGTAATCTG
CTGCTTGCAAACAAAAAAACCACCGCTACCAGCGGTGGTTTGTTTGCCGGATCAAGAGCTACCAACTCTT
TTTCCGAAGGTAACTGGCTTCAGCAGAGCGCAGATACCAAATACTGTTCTTCTAGTGTAGCCGTAGTTAG
GCCACCACTTCAAGAACTCTGTAGCACCGCCTACATACCTCGCTCTGCTAATCCTGTTACCAGTGGCTGC
TGCCAGTGGCGATAAGTCGTGTCTTACCGGGTTGGACTCAAGACGATAGTTACCGGATAAGGCGCAGCGG
TCGGGCTGAACGGGGGGTTCGTGCACACAGCCCAGCTTGGAGCGAACGACCTACACCGAACTGAGATACC
TACAGCGTGAGCTATGAGAAAGCGCCACGCTTCCCGAAGGGAGAAAGGCGGACAGGTATCCGGTAAGCGG
CAGGGTCGGAACAGGAGAGCGCACGAGGGAGCTTCCAGGGGGAAACGCCTGGTATCTTTATAGTCCTGTC
GGGTTTCGCCACCTCTGACTTGAGCGTCGATTTTTGTGATGCTCGTCAGGGGGGCGGAGCCTATGGAAAA
ACGCCAGCAACGCGGCCTTTTTACGGTTCCTGGCCTTTTGCTGGCCTTTTGCTCACATGTTCTTTCCTGC
GTTATCCCCTGATTCTGTGGATAACCGTATTACCGCTAGCATGGATCTCGGGGACGTCTAACTACTAAGC
GAGAGTAGGGAACTGCCAGGCATCAAATAAAACGAAAGGCTCAGTCGGAAGACTGGGCCTTTCGTTTTAT
CTGTTGTTTGTCGGTGAACGCTCTCCTGAGTAGGACAAATCCGCCGGGAGCGGATTTGAACGTTGTGAAG
CAACGGCCCGGAGGGTGGCGGGCAGGACGCCCGCCATAAACTGCCAGGCATCAAACTAAGCAGAAGGCCA
TCCTGACGGATGGCCTTTTTGCGTTTCTACAAACTCTTCCTGTTAGTTAGTTACTTAAGCTCGGGCCCAC
CTGCAGTCTACTTACTACTAGTTATTAATAGTAATCAATTACGGGGTCATTAGTTCATAGCCCATATATG
GAGTTCCGCGTTACATAACTTACGGTAAATGGCCCGCCTGGCTGACCGCCCAACGACCCCCGCCCATTGA
CGTCAATAATGACGTATGTTCCCATAGTAACGCCAATAGGGACTTTCCATTGACGTCAATGGGTGGAGTA
TTTACGGTAAACTGCCCACTTGGCAGTACATCAAGTGTATCATATGCCAAGTACGCCCCCTATTGACGTC
AATGACGGTAAATGGCCCGCCTGGCATTATGCCCAGTACATGACCTTATGGGACTTTCCTACTTGGCAGT
ACATCTACGTATTAGTCATCGCTATTACCATGGTCGAGGTGAGCCCCACGTTCTGCTTCACTCTCCCCAT
CTCCCCCCCCTCCCCACCCCCAATTTTGTATTTATTTATTTTTTAATTATTTTGTGCAGCGATGGGGGCG
GGGGGGGGGGGGGGGGGCGCCCGGGGGGGGGGGGGGGGGGGGGGGGGGGGGGGGGGGGGGGGGGGGGGGG
GGGGGGGGGGGGGGGACGGGGGGGGGCGAGGCGGAGAGGTGCGGCGGCAGCCAATCAGAGCGGCGCGCTC
CGAAAGTTTCCTTTTATGGCGAGGCGGCGGCGGCGGCGGCCCTATAAAAAGCGAAGCGCGCGGCGGGCGG
GAGTCGCTGCGCGCTGCCTTCGCCCCGTGCCCCGCTCCGCCGCCGCCTCGCGCCGCCCGCCCCGGCTCTG
ACTGACCGCGTTACTCCCACAGGTGAGCGGGCGGGACGGCCCTTCTCCTCCGGGCTGTAATTAGCGCTTG
GTTTAATGACGGCTTGTTTCTTTTCTGTGGCTGCGTGAAAGCCTTGAGGGGCTCCGGGAGGGCCCTTTGT
GCGGGGGGAGCGGCTCGGGGGGTGCGTGCGTGTGTGTGTGCGTGGGGAGCGCCGCGTGCGGCTCCGCGCT
GCCCGGCGGCTGTGAGCGCTGCGGGCGCGGCGCGGGGCTTTGTGCGCTCCGCAGTGTGCGCGAGGGGAGC
GCGGCCGGGGGCGGTGCCCCGCGGTGCGGGGGGGGCTGCGAGGGGAACAAAGGCTGCGTGCGGGGTGTGT
GCGTGGGGGGGTGAGCAGGGGGTGTGGGCGCGTCGGTCGGGCTGCAACCCCCCCTGCACCCCCCTCCCCG
AGTTGCTGAGCACGGCCCGGCTTCGGGTGCGGGGCTCCGTACGGGGCGTGGCGCGGGGCTCGCCGTGCCG
GGCGGGGGGTGGCGGCAGGTGGGGGTGCCGGGCGGGGCGGGGCCGCCTCGGGCCGGGGAGGGCTCGGGGG
AGGGGCGCGGCGGCCCCCGGAGCGCCGGCGGCTGTCGAGGCGCGGCGAGCCGCAGCCATTGCCTTTTATG
GTAATCGTGCGAGAGGGCGCAGGGACTTCCTTTGTCCCAAATCTGTGCGGAGCCGAAATCTGGGAGGCGC
CGCCGCACCCCCTCTAGCGGGCGCGGGGCGAAGCGGTGCGGCGCCGGCAGGAAGGAAATGGGCGGGGAGG
GCCTTCGTGCGTCGCCGCGCCGCCGTCCCCTTCTCCCTCTCCAGCCTCGGGGCTGTCCGCGGGGGGACGG
CTGCCTTCGGGGGGGACGGGGCAGGGCGGGGTTCGGCTTCTGGCGTGTGACCGGCGGCTCTAGAGCCTCT
GCTAACCATGTTCATGCCTTCTTCTTTTTCCTACAGCTCCTGGGCAACGTGCTGGTTATTGTGCTGTCTC
ATCATTTTGGCAAAAATGAGCCACCATGAGCGAGCTGATTAAGGAGAACATGCACATGAAGCTGTACATG
GAGGGCACCGTGGACAACCATCACTTCAAGTGCACATCCGAGGGCGAAGGCAAGCCCTACGAGGGCACCC
AGACCATGAGAATCAAGGTGGTCGAGGGCGGCCCTCTCCCCTTCGCCTTCGACATCCTGGCTACTAGCTT
CCTCTACGGCAGCAAGACCTTCATCAACCACACCCAGGGCATCCCCGACTTCTTCAAGCAGTCCTTCCCT
GAGGGCTTCACATGGGAGAGAGTCACCACATACGAAGACGGGGGCGTGCTGACCGCTACCCAGGACACCA
GCCTCCAGGACGGCTGCCTCATCTACAACGTCAAGATCAGAGGGGTGAACTTCACATCCAACGGCCCTGT
GATGCAGAAGAAAACACTCGGCTGGGAGGCCTTCACCGAGACGCTGTACCCCGCTGACGGCGGCCTGGAA
GGCAGAAACGACATGGCCCTGAAGCTCGTGGGCGGGAGCCATCTGATCGCAAACATCAAGACCACATATA
GATCCAAGAAACCCGCTAAGAACCTCAAGATGCCTGGCGTCTACTATGTGGACTACAGACTGGAAAGAAT
CAAGGAGGCCAACAACGAAACGTACGTCGAGCAGCACGAGGTGGCAGTGGCCAGATACTGCGACCTCCCT
AGCAAACTGGGGCACAAGCTTAATTAACAACGTTGCACCTGTGCCTTCTAGTTGCCAGCCATCTGTTGTT
TGCCCCTCCCCCGTGCCTTCCTTGACCCTGGAAGGTGCCACTCCCACTGTCCTTTCCTAATAAAATGAGG
AAATTGCATCGCATTGTCTGAGTAGGTGTCATTCTATTCTGGGGGGTGGGGTGGGGCAGGACAGCAAGGG
GGAGGATTGGGAAGACAATAGCAGGCATGCTGGGGATGCGGTGGGCTCTATGG
